>Addgene plasmid #71827 | pET28-Dnmt3a3L-sc27 | addgene full sequence | sequence record 254300 | Addgene NGS Result
TTGAGATCCTTTTTTTCTGCGCGTAATCTGCTGCTTGCAAACAAAAAAACCACCGCTACCAGCGGTGGTT
TGTTTGCCGGATCAAGAGCTACCAACTCTTTTTCCGAAGGTAACTGGCTTCAGCAGAGCGCAGATACCAA
ATACTGTCCTTCTAGTGTAGCCGTAGTTAGGCCACCACTTCAAGAACTCTGTAGCACCGCCTACATACCT
CGCTCTGCTAATCCTGTTACCAGTGGCTGCTGCCAGTGGCGATAAGTCGTGTCTTACCGGGTTGGACTCA
AGACGATAGTTACCGGATAAGGCGCAGCGGTCGGGCTGAACGGGGGGTTCGTGCACACAGCCCAGCTTGG
AGCGAACGACCTACACCGAACTGAGATACCTACAGCGTGAGCTATGAGAAAGCGCCACGCTTCCCGAAGG
GAGAAAGGCGGACAGGTATCCGGTAAGCGGCAGGGTCGGAACAGGAGAGCGCACGAGGGAGCTTCCAGGG
GGAAACGCCTGGTATCTTTATAGTCCTGTCGGGTTTCGCCACCTCTGACTTGAGCGTCGATTTTTGTGAT
GCTCGTCAGGGGGGCGGAGCCTATGGAAAAACGCCAGCAACGCGGCCTTTTTACGGTTCCTGGCCTTTTG
CTGGCCTTTTGCTCACATGTTCTTTCCTGCGTTATCCCCTGATTCTGTGGATAACCGTATTACCGCCTTT
GAGTGAGCTGATACCGCTCGCCGCAGCCGAACGACCGAGCGCAGCGAGTCAGTGAGCGAGGAAGCGGAAG
AGCGCCTGATGCGGTATTTTCTCCTTACGCATCTGTGCGGTATTTCACACCGCAATGGTGCACTCTCAGT
ACAATCTGCTCTGATGCCGCATAGTTAAGCCAGTATACACTCCGCTATCGCTACGTGACTGGGTCATGGC
TGCGCCCCGACACCCGCCAACACCCGCTGACGCGCCCTGACGGGCTTGTCTGCTCCCGGCATCCGCTTAC
AGACAAGCTGTGACCGTCTCCGGGAGCTGCATGTGTCAGAGGTTTTCACCGTCATCACCGAAACGCGCGA
GGCAGCTGCGGTAAAGCTCATCAGCGTGGTCGTGAAGCGATTCACAGATGTCTGCCTGTTCATCCGCGTC
CAGCTCGTTGAGTTTCTCCAGAAGCGTTAATGTCTGGCTTCTGATAAAGCGGGCCATGTTAAGGGCGGTT
TTTTCCTGTTTGGTCACTGATGCCTCCGTGTAAGGGGGATTTCTGTTCATGGGGGTAATGATACCGATGA
AACGAGAGAGGATGCTCACGATACGGGTTACTGATGATGAACATGCCCGGTTACTGGAACGTTGTGAGGG
TAAACAACTGGCGGTATGGATGCGGCGGGACCAGAGAAAAATCACTCAGGGTCAATGCCAGCGCTTCGTT
AATACAGATGTAGGTGTTCCACAGGGTAGCCAGCAGCATCCTGCGATGCAGATCCGGAACATAATGGTGC
AGGGCGCTGACTTCCGCGTTTCCAGACTTTACGAAACACGGAAACCGAAGACCATTCATGTTGTTGCTCA
GGTCGCAGACGTTTTGCAGCAGCAGTCGCTTCACGTTCGCTCGCGTATCGGTGATTCATTCTGCTAACCA
GTAAGGCAACCCCGCCAGCCTAGCCGGGTCCTCAACGACAGGAGCACGATCATGCGCACCCGTGGGGCCG
CCATGCCGGCGATAATGGCCTGCTTCTCGCCGAAACGTTTGGTGGCGGGACCAGTGACGAAGGCTTGAGC
GAGGGCGTGCAAGATTCCGAATACCGCAAGCGACAGGCCGATCATCGTCGCGCTCCAGCGAAAGCGGTCC
TCGCCGAAAATGACCCAGAGCGCTGCCGGCACCTGTCCTACGAGTTGCATGATAAAGAAGACAGTCATAA
GTGCGGCGACGATAGTCATGCCCCGCGCCCACCGGAAGGAGCTGACTGGGTTGAAGGCTCTCAAGGGCAT
CGGTCGAGATCCCGGTGCCTAATGAGTGAGCTAACTTACATTAATTGCGTTGCGCTCACTGCCCGCTTTC
CAGTCGGGAAACCTGTCGTGCCAGCTGCATTAATGAATCGGCCAACGCGCGGGGAGAGGCGGTTTGCGTA
TTGGGCGCCAGGGTGGTTTTTCTTTTCACCAGTGAGACGGGCAACAGCTGATTGCCCTTCACCGCCTGGC
CCTGAGAGAGTTGCAGCAAGCGGTCCACGCTGGTTTGCCCCAGCAGGCGAAAATCCTGTTTGATGGTGGT
TAACGGCGGGATATAACATGAGCTGTCTTCGGTATCGTCGTATCCCACTACCGAGATATCCGCACCAACG
CGCAGCCCGGACTCGGTAATGGCGCGCATTGCGCCCAGCGCCATCTGATCGTTGGCAACCAGCATCGCAG
TGGGAACGATGCCCTCATTCAGCATTTGCATGGTTTGTTGAAAACCGGACATGGCACTCCAGTCGCCTTC
CCGTTCCGCTATCGGCTGAATTTGATTGCGAGTGAGATATTTATGCCAGCCAGCCAGACGCAGACGCGCC
GAGACAGAACTTAATGGGCCCGCTAACAGCGCGATTTGCTGGTGACCCAATGCGACCAGATGCTCCACGC
CCAGTCGCGTACCGTCTTCATGGGAGAAAATAATACTGTTGATGGGTGTCTGGTCAGAGACATCAAGAAA
TAACGCCGGAACATTAGTGCAGGCAGCTTCCACAGCAATGGCATCCTGGTCATCCAGCGGATAGTTAATG
ATCAGCCCACTGACGCGTTGCGCGAGAAGATTGTGCACCGCCGCTTTACAGGCTTCGACGCCGCTTCGTT
CTACCATCGACACCACCACGCTGGCACCCAGTTGATCGGCGCGAGATTTAATCGCCGCGACAATTTGCGA
CGGCGCGTGCAGGGCCAGACTGGAGGTGGCAACGCCAATCAGCAACGACTGTTTGCCCGCCAGTTGTTGT
GCCACGCGGTTGGGAATGTAATTCAGCTCCGCCATCGCCGCTTCCACTTTTTCCCGCGTTTTCGCAGAAA
CGTGGCTGGCCTGGTTCACCACGCGGGAAACGGTCTGATAAGAGACACCGGCATACTCTGCGACATCGTA
TAACGTTACTGGTTTCACATTCACCACCCTGAATTGACTCTCTTCCGGGCGCTATCATGCCATACCGCGA
AAGGTTTTGCGCCATTCGATGGTGTCCGGGATCTCGACGCTCTCCCTTATGCGACTCCTGCATTAGGAAG
CAGCCCAGTAGTAGGTTGAGGCCGTTGAGCACCGCCGCCGCAAGGAATGGTGCATGCAAGGAGATGGCGC
CCAACAGTCCCCCGGCCACGGGGCCTGCCACCATACCCACGCCGAAACAAGCGCTCATGAGCCCGAAGTG
GCGAGCCCGATCTTCCCCATCGGTGATGTCGGCGATATAGGCGCCAGCAACCGCACCTGTGGCGCCGGTG
ATGCCGGCCACGATGCGTCCGGCGTAGAGGATCGAGATCTCGATCCCGCGAAATTAATACGACTCACTAT
AGGGGAATTGTGAGCGGATAACAATTCCCCTCTAGAAATAATTTTGTTTAACTTTAAGAAGGAGATATAC
CATGGGCAGCAGCCATCATCATCATCATCACAGCAGCGGCCTGGTGCCGCGCGGCAGCCATATGAACCAT
GACCAGGAATTTGACCCCCCAAAGGTTTACCCACCTGTGCCAGCTGAGAAGAGGAAGCCCATCCGCGTGC
TGTCTCTCTTTGATGGGATTGCTACAGGGCTCCTGGTGCTGAAGGACCTGGGCATCCAAGTGGACCGCTA
CATTGCCTCCGAGGTGTGTGAGGACTCCATCACGGTGGGCATGGTGCGGCACCAGGGAAAGATCATGTAC
GTCGGGGACGTCCGCAGCGTCACACAGAAGCATATCCAGGAGTGGGGCCCATTCGACCTGGTGATTGGAG
GCAGTCCCTGCAATGACCTCTCCATTGTCAACCCTGCCCGCAAGGGACTTTATGAGGGTACTGGCCGCCT
CTTCTTTGAGTTCTACCGCCTCCTGCATGATGCGCGGCCCAAGGAGGGAGATGATCGCCCCTTCTTCTGG
CTCTTTGAGAATGTGGTGGCCATGGGCGTTAGTGACAAGAGGGACATCTCGCGATTTCTTGAGTCTAACC
CCGTGATGATTGACGCCAAAGAAGTGTCTGCTGCACACAGGGCCCGTTACTTCTGGGGTAACCTTCCTGG
CATGAACAGGCCTTTGGCATCCACTGTGAATGATAAGCTGGAGCTGCAAGAGTGTCTGGAGCACGGCAGA
ATAGCCAAGTTCAGCAAAGTGAGGACCATTACCACCAGGTCAAACTCTATAAAGCAGGGCAAAGACCAGC
ATTTCCCCGTCTTCATGAACGAGAAGGAGGACATCCTGTGGTGCACTGAAATGGAAAGGGTGTTTGGCTT
CCCCGTCCACTACACAGACGTCTCCAACATGAGCCGCTTGGCGAGGCAGAGACTGCTGGGCCGATCGTGG
AGCGTGCCGGTCATCCGCCACCTCTTCGCTCCGCTGAAGGAATATTTTGCTTGTGTGTCTAGCGGCAATA
GTAACGCTAACAGCCGCGGGCCGAGCTTCAGCAGCGGCCTGGTGCCGTTAAGCTTGCGCGGCAGCCATAT
GGGCCCTATGGAGATATACAAGACAGTGTCTGCATGGAAGAGACAGCCAGTGCGGGTACTGAGCCTTTTT
AGAAATATTGATAAAGTACTAAAGAGTTTGGGCTTTTTAGAAAGCGGTTCTGGTTCTGGGGGAGGAACGC
TGAAGTACGTGGAAGATGTCACAAATGTCGTGAGGAGAGACGTGGAGAAATGGGGCCCCTTTGACCTGGT
GTACGGCTCGACGCAGCCCCTAGGCAGCTCCTGTGATCGCTGTCCCGGCTGGTACATGTTCCAGTTCCAC
CGGATCCTGCAGTATGCGCTGCCTCGCCAGGAGAGTCAGCGGCCCTTCTTCTGGATATTCATGGACAATC
TGCTGCTGACTGAGGATGACCAAGAGACAACTACCCGCTTCCTTCAGACAGAGGCTGTGACCCTCCAGGA
TGTCCGTGGCAGGGACTACCAGAATGCTATGCGGGTGTGGAGCAACATTCCAGGGCTGAAGAGCAAGCAT
GCGCCCCTGACCCCAAAGGAAGAAGAGTATCTGCAAGCCCAAGTCAGAAGCAGGAGCAAGCTGGACGCCC
CGAAAGTTGACCTCCTGGTGAAGAACTGCCTTCTCCCGCTGAGAGAGTACTTCAAGTATTTTTCTCAAAA
CTCACTTCCTCTTTAACTCGAGCACCACCACCACCACCACTGAGATCCGGCTGCTAACAAAGCCCGAAAG
GAAGCTGAGTTGGCTGCTGCCACCGCTGAGCAATAACTAGCATAACCCCTTGGGGCCTCTAAACGGGTCT
TGAGGGGTTTTTTGCTGAAAGGAGGAACTATATCCGGATTGGCGAATGGGACGCGCCCTGTAGCGGCGCA
TTAAGT
[98 nt withheld, positions 5467-5564]
C
[91 nt withheld, positions 5566-5656]
A
[49 nt withheld, positions 5658-5706]
CCTTTGACGTTGGAGTCCACGTTCTTT
[37 nt withheld, positions 5734-5770]
ACCCTATCTCGGTCTATTCTTTTGATTTATAAGGGATTTTGCCGATTTCGGCCTATTGGTTAAAAAATGA
GCTGATTTAACAAAAATTTAACGCGAATTTTAACAAAATATTAACGCTTACAATTTAGGTGGCACTTTTC
GGGGAAATGTGCGCGGAACCCCTATTTGTTTATTTTTCTAAATACATTCAAATATGTATCCGCTCATGAA
TTAATTCTTAGAAAAACTCATCGAGCATCAAATGAAACTGCAATTTATTCATATCAGGATTATCAATACC
ATATTTTTGAAAAAGCCGTTTCTGTAATGAAGGAGAAAACTCACCGAGGCAGTTCCATAGGATGGCAAGA
TCCTGGTATCGGTCTGCGATTCCGACTCGTCCAACATCAATACAACCTATTAATTTCCCCTCGTCAAAAA
TAAGGTTATCAAGTGAGAAATCACCATGAGTGACGACTGAATCCGGTGAGAATGGCAAAAGTTTATGCAT
TTCTTTCCAGACTTGTTCAACAGGCCAGCCATTACGCTCGTCATCAAAATCACTCGCATCAACCAAACCG
TTATTCATTCGTGATTGCGCCTGAGCGAGACGAAATACGCGATCGCTGTTAAAAGGACAATTACAAACAG
GAATCGAATGCAACCGGCGCAGGAACACTGCCAGCGCATCAACAATATTTTCACCTGAATCAGGATATTC
TTCTAATACCTGGAATGCTGTTTTCCCGGGGATCGCAGTGGTGAGTAACCATGCATCATCAGGAGTACGG
ATAAAATGCTTGATGGTCGGAAGAGGCATAAATTCCGTCAGCCAGTTTAGTCTGACCATCTCATCTGTAA
CATCATTGGCAACGCTACCTTTGCCATGTTTCAGAAACAACTCTGGCGCATCGGGCTTCCCATACAATCG
ATAGATTGTCGCACCTGATTGCCCGACATTATCGCGAGCCCATTTATACCCATATAAATCAGCATCCATG
TTGGAATTTAATCGCGGCCTAGAGCAAGACGTTTCCCGTTGAATATGGCTCATAACACCCCTTGTATTAC
TGTTTATGTAAGCAGACAGTTTTATTGTTCATGACCAAAATCCCTTAACGTGAGTTTTCGTTCCACTGAG
CGTCAGACCCCGTAGAAAAGATCAAAGGATCTTC
Features (pLannotate 1.2.2; 22 found; start..end, strand, type, name):
      1..589     +  rep_origin     ori: high-copy-number ColE1/pMB1/pBR322/pUC origin of replication
    775..914     -  misc_feature   bom: basis of mobility region from pBR322
   1016..1207    -  CDS            rop: Rop protein, which maintains plasmids at low copy number; rop
   1224..1604    +  CDS            YPB1_ECOLX: Protein predicted: Swiss-Prot protein existence level 4. From Escherichia coli.
   1676..1967    -  CDS            TcR (fragment): tetracycline efflux protein; tet; confers resistance to tetracycline
   1982..2003    -  protein_bind   CAP binding site: CAP binding activates transcription in the presence of cAMP. E. coli catabolite activator protein
   2016..3098    -  CDS            lacI: lac repressor; lacI; The lac repressor binds to the lac operator to inhibit transcription in E. coli. This inhibition can be relieved by adding lactose or isopropyl-β-D-thiogalactopyranoside (IPTG).
   3099..3176    -  promoter       lacI promoter: lacI
   3184..3463    -  CDS            TcR (fragment): tetracycline efflux protein; tet; confers resistance to tetracycline
   3485..3503    +  promoter       T7 promoter: promoter for bacteriophage T7 RNA polymerase
   3504..3528    +  protein_bind   lac operator: The lac repressor binds to the lac operator to inhibit transcription in E. coli. This inhibition can be relieved by adding lactose or isopropyl-β-D-thiogalactopyranoside (IPTG). lac repressor encoded by lacI
   3543..3565    +  RBS            RBS: efficient ribosome binding site from bacteriophage T7 gene 10 (Olins and Rangwala, 1989)
   3584..3600    +  CDS            capTEV™ (fragment): composite tag for in vivo biotinylation, TEV protease cleavage, and 6xHis tagging
   3611..3628    +  CDS            thrombin site: thrombin recognition and cleavage site
   3635..4537    +  CDS            Dnmt3a (fragment): DNM3A_MOUSE - Experimental evidence at protein level: Swiss-Prot protein existence level 1. Required for genome-wide de novo methylation and is essential for the establishment of DNA methylation patterns during development (PubMed:9662389, PubMed:11399089, PubMed:10555141, PubMed:11919202, PubMed:16567415, PubMed:17713477). DNA methylation is coordinated with methylation of histones (PubMed:9662389, PubMed:11399089, PubMed:10555141, PubMed:11919202, PubMed:16567415, PubMed:17713477). It modifies DNA in a non-processive manner and also methylates non-CpG sites (PubMed:9662389, PubMed:11399089,
   4622..5263    +  CDS            Dnmt3l (fragment): DNM3L_MOUSE - Experimental evidence at protein level: Swiss-Prot protein existence level 1. Catalytically inactive regulatory factor of DNA methyltransferases that can either promote or inhibit DNA methylation depending on the context (PubMed:11719692, PubMed:15318244, PubMed:15671018, PubMed:24074865). Essential for the function of DNMT3A and DNMT3B: activates DNMT3A and DNMT3B by binding to their catalytic domain (PubMed:15671018). Acts by accelerating the binding of DNA and S-adenosyl-L-methionine (AdoMet) to the methyltransferases and dissociates from the complex after DNA binding to the m
   5273..5290    +  CDS            9xHis (fragment): 9xHis affinity tag
   5300..5349    +  CDS            SET1 (fragment): solubility-enhancement tag derived from T7 phage gene 10B
   5357..5404    +  terminator     T7 terminator: transcription terminator for bacteriophage T7 RNA polymerase
   5441..5896    +  rep_origin     f1 ori (sequence partly withheld): f1 bacteriophage origin of replication; arrow indicates direction of (+) strand synthesis
   5922..5979    +  promoter       AmpR promoter (fragment): bla
   5988..6803    -  CDS            KanR: aminoglycoside phosphotransferase; aph(3')-Ia; confers resistance to kanamycin in bacteria or G418 (Geneticin®) in eukaryotes
