[The description below was written by a language model from this plasmid's Addgene catalogue record and pLannotate feature annotations shown in this document.]
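Description:
pET28-Dnmt3a3L-sc27 is a bacterial expression plasmid of about 6.9 kb built on the pET28a backbone. It produces an engineered single-chain DNA methyltransferase in E. coli. The plasmid replicates from a ColE1/pMB1-type origin accompanied by the bom region and the rop gene, which moderates copy number, and it also carries an f1 phage origin. Selection is by kanamycin through an aminoglycoside phosphotransferase gene. The short tetracycline-resistance and AmpR promoter fragments in the feature table are backbone remnants rather than functional markers.

The expression cassette follows the standard pET design. A T7 promoter is fused to a lac operator, followed by the T7 gene 10 ribosome binding site and closed by a T7 terminator, and a plasmid-borne lacI gene supplies the repressor. Transcription therefore depends on a host that provides T7 RNA polymerase and is induced with IPTG; the depositor recommends a BL21 Rosetta (DE3) strain for protein production.

The roughly 1.7 kb insert encodes the catalytic domain of mouse Dnmt3a joined by a 27-residue linker to the C-terminal part of mouse Dnmt3L. Dnmt3L is a catalytically inactive factor that stimulates Dnmt3a by binding its catalytic domain, so tethering the two in one polypeptide is intended to give a methyltransferase with increased activity. A backbone-derived N-terminal 6xHis tag and thrombin cleavage site allow affinity purification and tag removal. The feature table also detects the backbone's downstream His-coding sequence after the insert, but the record does not state whether it is translated. The associated work used this fusion design for targeted DNA methylation and gene silencing, and this plasmid serves to make the recombinant protein.
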