Addgene plasmid #71827: pET28-Dnmt3a3L-sc27
Purpose: For bacterial expression of Dnmt3a-Dnmt3L single-chain fusion protein protein. Contains the catalytic domain of mouse Dnmt3a and the C-terminal part of mouse Dnmt3L connected by 27 aa linker.
Depositing lab: Albert Jeltsch. Depositing organization: Universitaet Stuttgart. Publication: Targeted methylation and gene silencing of VEGF-A in human cells by using a designed Dnmt3a-Dnmt3L single-chain fusion protein with increased DNA methylation activity. Siddique AN, Nunna S, Rajavelu A, Zhang Y, Jurkowska RZ, Reinhardt R, Rots MG, Ragozin S, Jurkowski TP, Jeltsch A. J Mol Biol. 2013 Feb 8;425(3):479-91. doi: 10.1016/j.jmb.2012.11.038. Epub 2012 Dec 4. PubMed 23220192.
Backbone
  Vector backbone: pET28a
  Vector type: Bacterial Expression
Growth in bacteria
  Bacterial resistance: Kanamycin, 50 μg/mL
  Growth temperature: 37°C
  Growth strain: DH5alpha
  Copy number: Unknown
Gene/Insert
  Gene/Insert name: Dnmt3a catalytic domain (M. musculus) Dnmt3L (M. musculus) C-terminal domain gene fusion (alt names: Mouse Dnmt3a catalytic domain; Mouse Dnmt3L C-terminal domain)
  Species: M. musculus (mouse)
  Insert size (bp): 1700
  Entrez Gene: Dnmt3a (a.k.a. MmuIIIA)
  Tag / fusion protein: 6xHis tag (N terminal on backbone)
Resource information
  A portion of this plasmid was derived from a plasmid made by: Gene origin for Dnmt3a full length was Dr. En Li (Cardiovascular Research Center, Massachusetts General Hospital, Department of Medicine, Harvard Medical School, Charlestown, MA 02129, USA).
Terms and licenses: Academic/Nonprofit Terms; Industry Terms: Not Available to Industry
Depositor comments: For protein production, use BL21 Rosetta (DE3) cells.
How to cite: pET28-Dnmt3a3L-sc27 was a gift from Albert Jeltsch (Addgene plasmid # 71827 ; http://n2t.net/addgene:71827 ; RRID:Addgene_71827)
