>Addgene plasmid #71827 | pET28-Dnmt3a3L-sc27 | depositor partial sequence | sequence record 131022 | 6His-Dnmt3aCD-27linker-Dnmt3LCD
ATGGGCAGCAGCCATCATCATCATCATCACAGCAGCGGCCTGGTGCCGCGCGGCAGCCATATGAACCATG
ACCAGGAATTTGACCCCCCAAAGGTTTACCCACCTGTGCCAGCTGAGAAGAGGAAGCCCATCCGCGTGCT
GTCTCTCTTTGATGGGATTGCTACAGGGCTCCTGGTGCTGAAGGACCTGGGCATCCAAGTGGACCGCTAC
ATTGCCTCCGAGGTGTGTGAGGACTCCATCACGGTGGGCATGGTGCGGCACCAGGGAAAGATCATGTACG
TCGGGGACGTCCGCAGCGTCACACAGAAGCATATCCAGGAGTGGGGCCCATTCGACCTGGTGATTGGAGG
CAGTCCCTGCAATGACCTCTCCATTGTCAACCCTGCCCGCAAGGGACTTTATGAGGGTACTGGCCGCCTC
TTCTTTGAGTTCTACCGCCTCCTGCATGATGCGCGGCCCAAGGAGGGAGATGATCGCCCCTTCTTCTGGC
TCTTTGAGAATGTGGTGGCCATGGGCGTTAGTGACAAGAGGGACATCTCGCGATTTCTTGAGTCTAACCC
CGTGATGATTGACGCCAAAGAAGTGTCTGCTGCACACAGGGCCCGTTACTTCTGGGGTAACCTTCCTGGC
ATGAACAGGCCTTTGGCATCCACTGTGAATGATAAGCTGGAGCTGCAAGAGTGTCTGGAGCACGGCAGAA
TAGCCAAGTTCAGCAAAGTGAGGACCATTACCACCAGGTCAAACTCTATAAAGCAGGGCAAAGACCAGCA
TTTCCCCGTCTTCATGAACGAGAAGGAGGACATCCTGTGGTGCACTGAAATGGAAAGGGTGTTTGGCTTC
CCCGTCCACTACACAGACGTCTCCAACATGAGCCGCTTGGCGAGGCAGAGACTGCTGGGCCGATCGTGGA
GCGTGCCGGTCATCCGCCACCTCTTCGCTCCGCTGAAGGAATATTTTGCTTGTGTGTCTAGCGGCAATAG
TAACGCTAACAGCCGCGGGCCGAGCTTCAGCAGCGGCCTGGTGCCGTTAAGCTTGCGCGGCAGCCATATG
GGCCCTATGGAGATATACAAGACAGTGTCTGCATGGAAGAGACAGCCAGTGCGGGTACTGAGCCTTTTTA
GAAATATTGATAAAGTACTAAAGAGTTTGGGCTTTTTAGAAAGCGGTTCTGGTTCTGGGGGAGGAACGCT
GAAGTACGTGGAAGATGTCACAAATGTCGTGAGGAGAGACGTGGAGAAATGGGGCCCCTTTGACCTGGTG
TACGGCTCGACGCAGCCCCTAGGCAGCTCCTGTGATCGCTGTCCCGGCTGGTACATGTTCCAGTTCCACC
GGATCCTGCAGTATGCGCTGCCTCGCCAGGAGAGTCAGCGGCCCTTCTTCTGGATATTCATGGACAATCT
GCTGCTGACTGAGGATGACCAAGAGACAACTACCCGCTTCCTTCAGACAGAGGCTGTGACCCTCCAGGAT
GTCCGTGGCAGGGACTACCAGAATGCTATGCGGGTGTGGAGCAACATTCCAGGGCTGAAGAGCAAGCATG
CGCCCCTGACCCCAAAGGAAGAAGAGTATCTGCAAGCCCAAGTCAGAAGCAGGAGCAAGCTGGACGCCCC
GAAAGTTGACCTCCTGGTGAAGAACTGCCTTCTCCCGCTGAGAGAGTACTTCAAGTATTTTTCTCAAAAC
TCACTTCCTCTT
