>Addgene plasmid #71827 | pET28-Dnmt3a3L-sc27 | addgene partial sequence | sequence record 134687 | T7term 5'-GCTAGTTATTGCTCAGCGG-3'
TAGCAGCCGGATCTCAGTGGTGGTGGTGGTGGTGCTCGAGTTAAAGAGGAAGTGAGTTTTGAGAAAAATA
CTTGAAGTACTCTCTCAGCGGGAGAAGGCAGTTCTTCACCAGGAGGTCAACTTTCGGGGCGTCCAGCTTG
CTCCTGCTTCTGACTTGGGCTTGCAGATACTCTTCTTCCTTTGGGGTCAGGGGCGCATGCTTGCTCTTCA
GCCCTGGAATGTTGCTCCACACCCGCATAGCATTCTGGTAGTCCCTGCCACGGACATCCTGGAGGGTCAC
AGCCTCTGTCTGAAGGAAGCGGGTAGTTGTCTCTTGGTCATCCTCAGTCAGCAGCAGATTGTCCATGAAT
ATCCAGAAGAAGGGCCGCTGACTCTCCTGGCGAGGCAGCGCATACTGCAGGATCCGGTGGAACTGGAACA
TGTACCAGCCGGGACAGCGATCACAGGAGCTGCCTAGGGGCTGCGTCGAGCCGTACACCAGGTCAAAGGG
GCCCCATTTCTCCACGTCTCTCCTCACGACATTTGTGACATCTTCCACGTACTTCAGCGTTCCTCCCCCA
GAACCAGAACCGCTTTCTAAAAAGCCCAAACTCTTTAGTACTTTATCAATATTTCTAAAAAGGCTCAGTA
CCCGCACTGGCTGTCTCTTCCATGCAGACACTGTCTTGTATATCTCCATAGGGCCCATATGGCTGCCGCG
CAAGCTTAACGGCACCAGGCCGCTGCTGAAGCTCGGCCCGCGGCTGTTAGCGTTACTATTGCCGCTAGAC
ACACAAGCAAAATATTCCTTCAGCGGAGCGAAGAGGTGGCGGATGACCGGCACGCTCCACGATCGGCCCA
GCAGTCTCTGCCTCGCCAAGCGGCTCATGTTGGAGACGTCTGTGTAGTGGACGGGGAAGCCAAACACCCT
TT
