>Addgene plasmid #71827 | pET28-Dnmt3a3L-sc27 | addgene partial sequence | sequence record 134958 | T7 5'-TAATACGACTCACTATAGGG-3'
ACTTTAAGAAGGAGATATACCATGGGCAGCAGCCATCATCATCATCATCACAGCAGCGGCCTGGTGCCGC
GCGGCAGCCATATGAACCATGACCAGGAATTTGACCCCCCAAAGGTTTACCCACCTGTGCCAGCTGAGAA
GAGGAAGCCCATCCGCGTGCTGTCTCTCTTTGATGGGATTGCTACAGGGCTCCTGGTGCTGAAGGACCTG
GGCATCCAAGTGGACCGCTACATTGCCTCCGAGGTGTGTGAGGACTCCATCACGGTGGGCATGGTGCGGC
ACCAGGGAAAGATCATGTACGTCGGGGACGTCCGCAGCGTCACACAGAAGCATATCCAGGAGTGGGGCCC
ATTCGACCTGGTGATTGGAGGCAGTCCCTGCAATGACCTCTCCATTGTCAACCCTGCCCGCAAGGGACTT
TATGAGGGTACTGGCCGCCTCTTCTTTGAGTTCTACCGCCTCCTGCATGATGCGCGGCCCAAGGAGGGAG
ATGATCGCCCCTTCTTCTGGCTCTTTGAGAATGTGGTGGCCATGGGCGTTAGTGACAAGAGGGACATCTC
GCGATTTCTTGAGTCTAACCCCGTGATGATTGACGCCAAAGAAGTGTCTGCTGCACACAGGGCCCGTTAC
TTCTGGGGTAACCTTCCTGGCATGAACAGGCCTTTGGCATCCACTGTGAATGATAAGCTGGAGCTGCAAG
AGTGTCTGGAGCACGGCAGAATAGCCAAGTTCAGCAAAGTGAGGACCATTACCACCAGGTCAAACTCTAT
AAAGCAGGGCAAAGACCAGCATTTCCCCGTCTTCATGAACGAGAAGGAGGACATCCTGTGGTGCACTGAA
ATGGAAAGGGTGTTTGGCTTC
